Addgene plasmid #215846: psiCHECK1-CXCR4-MM4
Purpose: Expression of CXCR4 target with mismatch (MM) 4_
Depositing lab: Kumiko Ui-Tei. Depositing organization: The University of Tokyo. Publication: Control of the localization and function of a miRNA silencing component TNRC6A by Argonaute protein. Nishi K, Takahashi T, Suzawa M, Miyakawa T, Nagasawa T, Ming Y, Tanokura M, Ui-Tei K. Nucleic Acids Res. 2015 Nov 16;43(20):9856-73. doi: 10.1093/nar/gkv1026. Epub 2015 Oct 7. PubMed 26446993.
Backbone
  Vector backbone: psiCHECK1
  Vector type: Mammalian Expression
Growth in bacteria
  Bacterial resistance: Ampicillin, 100 μg/mL
  Growth temperature: 37°C
  Growth strain: DH5alpha
  Copy number: High Copy
Gene/Insert
  Gene/Insert name: CXCR4 target with mismatch (MM) 4x
  Species: Synthetic
  Cloning method: Restriction Enzyme; 5′ cloning site Unknown (unknown if destroyed)
Terms and licenses: Academic/Nonprofit Terms; Industry Terms: Not Available to Industry
How to cite: psiCHECK1-CXCR4-MM4 was a gift from Kumiko Ui-Tei (Addgene plasmid # 215846 ; http://n2t.net/addgene:215846 ; RRID:Addgene_215846)
