[The description below was written by a language model from this plasmid's Addgene catalogue record and pLannotate feature annotations shown in this document.]
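Description:
psiCHECK1-CXCR4-MM4 is a small (about 3.6 kb) mammalian expression reporter plasmid built on the psiCHECK1 backbone and designed to measure small-RNA-mediated silencing through Renilla luciferase activity. It is propagated in E. coli from a high-copy ColE1/pUC-type origin and selected with ampicillin through a β-lactamase gene driven by its own bla promoter. No mammalian selection marker is annotated, which fits use by transient transfection.

The reporter unit consists of the SV40 enhancer and early promoter, followed by a chimeric β-globin/immunoglobulin heavy chain intron that improves transcript processing and expression. Next comes the human codon-optimized Renilla luciferase (hRluc) coding sequence, terminated by a synthetic polyadenylation signal. A T7 promoter just upstream of hRluc also permits in vitro transcription of the reporter RNA. The insert is catalogued as a synthetic CXCR4 target with mismatch, present in four copies. The feature table does not annotate it, and the cloning sites are recorded as unknown. The only sizeable unannotated stretch within the transcription unit lies between the end of hRluc and the poly(A) signal. This is where target sites are normally placed in psiCHECK vectors, so the repeats most likely sit in the luciferase 3′ UTR, although the record does not confirm this.

Target sites with imperfect complementarity to a CXCR4-directed small RNA are generally used to model miRNA-type repression rather than siRNA-type cleavage, with silencing read as a drop in Renilla signal. Because psiCHECK1 carries only Renilla luciferase, normalization would require a separately supplied control reporter. The associated publication concerns regulation of the miRNA silencing factor TNRC6A by Argonaute proteins, consistent with this use.
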