Features (pLannotate 1.2.2; 8 found; start..end, strand, type, name):
     62..419     +  promoter       SV40 promoter: SV40 enhancer and early promoter
    489..621     +  intron         chimeric intron: chimera between introns from human β-globin and immunoglobulin heavy chain genes
    666..684     +  promoter       T7 promoter: promoter for bacteriophage T7 RNA polymerase
    694..1629    +  CDS            hRluc: Renilla luciferase human codon-optimized
   1775..1823    +  polyA_signal   poly(A) signal: synthetic polyadenylation signal
   1856..1960    +  promoter       AmpR promoter: bla
   1961..2821    +  CDS            AmpR: β-lactamase; bla; confers resistance to ampicillin, carbenicillin, and related antibiotics
   2992..3580    +  rep_origin     ori: high-copy-number ColE1/pMB1/pBR322/pUC origin of replication
>Addgene plasmid #215846 | psiCHECK1-CXCR4-MM4 | addgene full sequence | sequence record 431353 | Addgene NGS Result
AGATCTGCGCAGCACCATGGCCTGAAATAACCTCTGAAAGAGGAACTTGGTTAGGTACCTTCTGAGGCGG
AAAGAACCAGCTGTGGAATGTGTGTCAGTTAGGGTGTGGAAAGTCCCCAGGCTCCCCAGCAGGCAGAAGT
ATGCAAAGCATGCATCTCAATTAGTCAGCAACCAGGTGTGGAAAGTCCCCAGGCTCCCCAGCAGGCAGAA
GTATGCAAAGCATGCATCTCAATTAGTCAGCAACCATAGTCCCGCCCCTAACTCCGCCCATCCCGCCCCT
AACTCCGCCCAGTTCCGCCCATTCTCCGCCCCATGGCTGACTAATTTTTTTTATTTATGCAGAGGCCGAG
GCCGCCTCGGCCTCTGAGCTATTCCAGAAGTAGTGAGGAGGCTTTTTTGGAGGCCTAGGCTTTTGCAAAA
AGCTTGATTCTTCTGACACAACAGTCTCGAACTTAAGCTGCAGAAGTTGGTCGTGAGGCACTGGGCAGGT
AAGTATCAAGGTTACAAGACAGGTTTAAGGAGACCAATAGAAACTGGGCTTGTCGAGACAGAGAAGACTC
TTGCGTTTCTGATAGGCACCTATTGGTCTTACTGACATCCACTTTGCCTTTCTCTCCACAGGTGTCCACT
CCCAGTTCAATTACAGCTCTTAAGGCTAGAGTACTTAATACGACTCACTATAGGCTAGCCACCATGGCTT
CCAAGGTGTACGACCCCGAGCAACGCAAACGCATGATCACTGGGCCTCAGTGGTGGGCTCGCTGCAAGCA
AATGAACGTGCTGGACTCCTTCATCAACTACTATGATTCCGAGAAGCACGCCGAGAACGCCGTGATTTTT
CTGCATGGTAACGCTGCCTCCAGCTACCTGTGGAGGCACGTCGTGCCTCACATCGAGCCCGTGGCTAGAT
GCATCATCCCTGATCTGATCGGAATGGGTAAGTCCGGCAAGAGCGGGAATGGCTCATATCGCCTCCTGGA
TCACTACAAGTACCTCACCGCTTGGTTCGAGCTGCTGAACCTTCCAAAGAAAATCATCTTTGTGGGCCAC
GACTGGGGGGCTTGTCTGGCCTTTCACTACTCCTACGAGCACCAAGACAAGATCAAGGCCATCGTCCATG
CTGAGAGTGTCGTGGACGTGATCGAGTCCTGGGACGAGTGGCCTGACATCGAGGAGGATATCGCCCTGAT
CAAGAGCGAAGAGGGCGAGAAAATGGTGCTTGAGAATAACTTCTTCGTCGAGACCATGCTCCCAAGCAAG
ATCATGCGGAAACTGGAGCCTGAGGAGTTCGCTGCCTACCTGGAGCCATTCAAGGAGAAGGGCGAGGTTA
GACGGCCTACCCTCTCCTGGCCTCGCGAGATCCCTCTCGTTAAGGGAGGCAAGCCCGACGTCGTCCAGAT
TGTCCGCAACTACAACGCCTACCTTCGGGCCAGCGACGATCTGCCTAAGATGTTCATCGAGTCCGACCCT
GGGTTCTTTTCCAACGCTATTGTCGAGGGAGCTAAGAAGTTCCCTAACACCGAGTTCGTGAAGGTGAAGG
GCCTCCACTTCAGCCAGGAGGACGCTCCAGATGAAATGGGTAAGTACATCAAGAGCTTCGTGGAGCGCGT
GCTGAAGAACGAGCAGTAATTCTAGGCGATCGCTCGAGAAGTTTTCACAAAGCTAACAAGTCAAGTTTTC
ACAAAGCTAACAAGTCAAGTTTTCACAAAGCTAACAAGTCAAGTTTTCACAAAGCTAACAGAATTCGTTT
AAACCTAGAGCGGCCGCTGGCCGCAATAAAATATCTTTATTTTCATTACATCTGTGTGTTGGTTTTTTGT
GTGAGGATCCAGGTGGCACTTTTCGGGGAAATGTGCGCGGAACCCCTATTTGTTTATTTTTCTAAATACA
TTCAAATATGTATCCGCTCATGAGACAATAACCCTGATAAATGCTTCAATAATATTGAAAAAGGAAGAGT
ATGAGTATTCAACATTTCCGTGTCGCCCTTATTCCCTTTTTTGCGGCATTTTGCCTTCCTGTTTTTGCTC
ACCCAGAAACGCTGGTGAAAGTAAAAGATGCTGAAGATCAGTTGGGTGCACGAGTGGGTTACATCGAACT
GGATCTCAACAGCGGTAAGATCCTTGAGAGTTTTCGCCCCGAAGAACGTTTTCCAATGATGAGCACTTTT
AAAGTTCTGCTATGTGGCGCGGTATTATCCCGTATTGACGCCGGGCAAGAGCAACTCGGTCGCCGCATAC
ACTATTCTCAGAATGACTTGGTTGAGTACTCACCAGTCACAGAAAAGCATCTTACGGATGGCATGACAGT
AAGAGAATTATGCAGTGCTGCCATAACCATGAGTGATAACACTGCGGCCAACTTACTTCTGACAACGATC
GGAGGACCGAAGGAGCTAACCGCTTTTTTGCACAACATGGGGGATCATGTAACTCGCCTTGATCGTTGGG
AACCGGAGCTGAATGAAGCCATACCAAACGACGAGCGTGACACCACGATGCCTGTAGCAATGGCAACAAC
GTTGCGCAAACTATTAACTGGCGAACTACTTACTCTAGCTTCCCGGCAACAATTAATAGACTGGATGGAG
GCGGATAAAGTTGCAGGACCACTTCTGCGCTCGGCCCTTCCGGCTGGCTGGTTTATTGCTGATAAATCTG
GAGCCGGTGAGCGTGGGTCTCGCGGTATCATTGCAGCACTGGGGCCAGATGGTAAGCCCTCCCGTATCGT
AGTTATCTACACGACGGGGAGTCAGGCAACTATGGATGAACGAAATAGACAGATCGCTGAGATAGGTGCC
TCACTGATTAAGCATTGGTAACTGTCAGACCAAGTTTACTCATATATACTTTAGATTGATTTAAAACTTC
ATTTTTAATTTAAAAGGATCTAGGTGAAGATCCTTTTTGATAATCTCATGACCAAAATCCCTTAACGTGA
GTTTTCGTTCCACTGAGCGTCAGACCCCGTAGAAAAGATCAAAGGATCTTCTTGAGATCCTTTTTTTCTG
CGCGTAATCTGCTGCTTGCAAACAAAAAAACCACCGCTACCAGCGGTGGTTTGTTTGCCGGATCAAGAGC
TACCAACTCTTTTTCCGAAGGTAACTGGCTTCAGCAGAGCGCAGATACCAAATACTGTTCTTCTAGTGTA
GCCGTAGTTAGGCCACCACTTCAAGAACTCTGTAGCACCGCCTACATACCTCGCTCTGCTAATCCTGTTA
CCAGTGGCTGCTGCCAGTGGCGATAAGTCGTGTCTTACCGGGTTGGACTCAAGACGATAGTTACCGGATA
AGGCGCAGCGGTCGGGCTGAACGGGGGGTTCGTGCACACAGCCCAGCTTGGAGCGAACGACCTACACCGA
ACTGAGATACCTACAGCGTGAGCTATGAGAAAGCGCCACGCTTCCCGAAGGGAGAAAGGCGGACAGGTAT
CCGGTAAGCGGCAGGGTCGGAACAGGAGAGCGCACGAGGGAGCTTCCAGGGGGAAACGCCTGGTATCTTT
ATAGTCCTGTCGGGTTTCGCCACCTCTGACTTGAGCGTCGATTTTTGTGATGCTCGTCAGGGGGGCGGAG
CCTATGGAAAAACGCCAGCAACGCGGCCTTTTTACGGTTCCTGGCCTTTTGCTGGCCTTTTGCTCACATG
GCTCGAC
